>Addgene plasmid #34634 | pmTagBFP2-C1 | depositor full sequence | sequence record 41536 | pmTagBFP2-C1 sequence 4725 bps
TAGTTATTAATAGTAATCAATTACGGGGTCATTAGTTCATAGCCCATATATGGAGTTCCGCGTTACATAA
CTTACGGTAAATGGCCCGCCTGGCTGACCGCCCAACGACCCCCGCCCATTGACGTCAATAATGACGTATG
TTCCCATAGTAACGCCAATAGGGACTTTCCATTGACGTCAATGGGTGGAGTATTTACGGTAAACTGCCCA
CTTGGCAGTACATCAAGTGTATCATATGCCAAGTACGCCCCCTATTGACGTCAATGACGGTAAATGGCCC
GCCTGGCATTATGCCCAGTACATGACCTTATGGGACTTTCCTACTTGGCAGTACATCTACGTATTAGTCA
TCGCTATTACCATGGTGATGCGGTTTTGGCAGTACATCAATGGGCGTGGATAGCGGTTTGACTCACGGGG
ATTTCCAAGTCTCCACCCCATTGACGTCAATGGGAGTTTGTTTTGGCACCAAAATCAACGGGACTTTCCA
AAATGTCGTAACAACTCCGCCCCATTGACGCAAATGGGCGGTAGGCGTGTACGGTGGGAGGTCTATATAA
GCAGAGCTGGTTTAGTGAACCGTCAGATCCGCTAGCGCTACCGGTCGCCACCATGGTGTCTAAGGGCGAA
GAGCTGATTAAGGAGAACATGCACATGAAGCTGTACATGGAGGGCACCGTGGACAACCATCACTTCAAGT
GCACATCCGAGGGCGAAGGCAAGCCCTACGAGGGCACCCAGACCATGAGAATCAAGGTGGTCGAGGGCGG
CCCTCTCCCCTTCGCCTTCGACATCCTGGCTACTAGCTTCCTCTACGGCAGCAAGACCTTCATCAACCAC
ACCCAGGGCATCCCCGACTTCTTCAAGCAGTCCTTCCCTGAGGGCTTCACATGGGAGAGAGTCACCACAT
ACGAAGACGGGGGCGTGCTGACCGCTACCCAGGACACCAGCCTCCAGGACGGCTGCCTCATCTACAACGT
CAAGATCAGAGGGGTGAACTTCACATCCAACGGCCCTGTGATGCAGAAGAAAACACTCGGCTGGGAGGCC
TTCACCGAGACGCTGTACCCCGCTGACGGCGGCCTGGAAGGCAGAAACGACATGGCCCTGAAGCTCGTGG
GCGGGAGCCATCTGATCGCAAACGCCAAGACCACATATAGATCCAAGAAACCCGCTAAGAACCTCAAGAT
GCCTGGCGTCTACTATGTGGACTACAGACTGGAAAGAATCAAGGAGGCCAACAACGAGACCTACGTCGAG
CAGCACGAGGTGGCAGTGGCCAGATACTGCGACCTCCCTAGCAAACTGGGGCACAAGCTTAATTCCGGAC
TCAGATCTCGAGCTCAAGCTTCGAATTCTGCAGTCGACGGTACCGCGGGCCCGGGATCCACCGGATCTAG
ATAACTGATCATAATCAGCCATACCACATTTGTAGAGGTTTTACTTGCTTTAAAAAACCTCCCACACCTC
CCCCTGAACCTGAAACATAAAATGAATGCAATTGTTGTTGTTAACTTGTTTATTGCAGCTTATAATGGTT
ACAAATAAAGCAATAGCATCACAAATTTCACAAATAAAGCATTTTTTTCACTGCATTCTAGTTGTGGTTT
GTCCAAACTCATCAATGTATCTTAACGCGTAAATTGTAAGCGTTAATATTTTGTTAAAATTCGCGTTAAA
TTTTTGTTAAATCAGCTCATTTTTTAACCAATAGGCCGAAATCGGCAAAATCCCTTATAAATCAAAAGAA
TAGACCGAGATAGGGT
[37 nt withheld, positions 1767-1803]
AAAGAACGTGGACTCCAACGTCAAAGG
[49 nt withheld, positions 1831-1879]
T
[91 nt withheld, positions 1881-1971]
G
[124 nt withheld, positions 1973-2096]
CAGGTGGCACTTTTCGGGGAAATGTGCGCGGAACCCCTATTTGTTTATTTTTCTAAATACATTCAAATAT
GTATCCGCTCATGAGACAATAACCCTGATAAATGCTTCAATAATATTGAAAAAGGAAGAGTCCTGAGGCG
GAAAGAACCAGCTGTGGAATGTGTGTCAGTTAGGGTGTGGAAAGTCCCCAGGCTCCCCAGCAGGCAGAAG
TATGCAAAGCATGCATCTCAATTAGTCAGCAACCAGGTGTGGAAAGTCCCCAGGCTCCCCAGCAGGCAGA
AGTATGCAAAGCATGCATCTCAATTAGTCAGCAACCATAGTCCCGCCCCTAACTCCGCCCATCCCGCCCC
TAACTCCGCCCAGTTCCGCCCATTCTCCGCCCCATGGCTGACTAATTTTTTTTATTTATGCAGAGGCCGA
GGCCGCCTCGGCCTCTGAGCTATTCCAGAAGTAGTGAGGAGGCTTTTTTGGAGGCCTAGGCTTTTGCAAA
GATCGATCAAGAGACAGGATGAGGATCGTTTCGCATGATTGAACAAGATGGATTGCACGCAGGTTCTCCG
GCCGCTTGGGTGGAGAGGCTATTCGGCTATGACTGGGCACAACAGACAATCGGCTGCTCTGATGCCGCCG
TGTTCCGGCTGTCAGCGCAGGGGCGCCCGGTTCTTTTTGTCAAGACCGACCTGTCCGGTGCCCTGAATGA
ACTGCAAGACGAGGCAGCGCGGCTATCGTGGCTGGCCACGACGGGCGTTCCTTGCGCAGCTGTGCTCGAC
GTTGTCACTGAAGCGGGAAGGGACTGGCTGCTATTGGGCGAAGTGCCGGGGCAGGATCTCCTGTCATCTC
ACCTTGCTCCTGCCGAGAAAGTATCCATCATGGCTGATGCAATGCGGCGGCTGCATACGCTTGATCCGGC
TACCTGCCCATTCGACCACCAAGCGAAACATCGCATCGAGCGAGCACGTACTCGGATGGAAGCCGGTCTT
GTCGATCAGGATGATCTGGACGAAGAGCATCAGGGGCTCGCGCCAGCCGAACTGTTCGCCAGGCTCAAGG
CGAGCATGCCCGACGGCGAGGATCTCGTCGTGACCCATGGCGATGCCTGCTTGCCGAATATCATGGTGGA
AAATGGCCGCTTTTCTGGATTCATCGACTGTGGCCGGCTGGGTGTGGCGGACCGCTATCAGGACATAGCG
TTGGCTACCCGTGATATTGCTGAAGAGCTTGGCGGCGAATGGGCTGACCGCTTCCTCGTGCTTTACGGTA
TCGCCGCTCCCGATTCGCAGCGCATCGCCTTCTATCGCCTTCTTGACGAGTTCTTCTGAGCGGGACTCTG
GGGTTCGAAATGACCGACCAAGCGACGCCCAACCTGCCATCACGAGATTTCGATTCCACCGCCGCCTTCT
ATGAAAGGTTGGGCTTCGGAATCGTTTTCCGGGACGCCGGCTGGATGATCCTCCAGCGCGGGGATCTCAT
GCTGGAGTTCTTCGCCCACCCTAGGGGGAGGCTAACTGAAACACGGAAGGAGACAATACCGGAAGGAACC
CGCGCTATGACGGCAATAAAAAGACAGAATAAAACGCACGGTGTTGGGTCGTTTGTTCATAAACGCGGGG
TTCGGTCCCAGGGCTGGCACTCTGTCGATACCCCACCGAGACCCCATTGGGGCCAATACGCCCGCGTTTC
TTCCTTTTCCCCACCCCACCCCCCAAGTTCGGGTGAAGGCCCAGGGCTCGCAGCCAACGTCGGGGCGGCA
GGCCCTGCCATAGCCTCAGGTTACTCATATATACTTTAGATTGATTTAAAACTTCATTTTTAATTTAAAA
GGATCTAGGTGAAGATCCTTTTTGATAATCTCATGACCAAAATCCCTTAACGTGAGTTTTCGTTCCACTG
AGCGTCAGACCCCGTAGAAAAGATCAAAGGATCTTCTTGAGATCCTTTTTTTCTGCGCGTAATCTGCTGC
TTGCAAACAAAAAAACCACCGCTACCAGCGGTGGTTTGTTTGCCGGATCAAGAGCTACCAACTCTTTTTC
CGAAGGTAACTGGCTTCAGCAGAGCGCAGATACCAAATACTGTCCTTCTAGTGTAGCCGTAGTTAGGCCA
CCACTTCAAGAACTCTGTAGCACCGCCTACATACCTCGCTCTGCTAATCCTGTTACCAGTGGCTGCTGCC
AGTGGCGATAAGTCGTGTCTTACCGGGTTGGACTCAAGACGATAGTTACCGGATAAGGCGCAGCGGTCGG
GCTGAACGGGGGGTTCGTGCACACAGCCCAGCTTGGAGCGAACGACCTACACCGAACTGAGATACCTACA
GCGTGAGCTATGAGAAAGCGCCACGCTTCCCGAAGGGAGAAAGGCGGACAGGTATCCGGTAAGCGGCAGG
GTCGGAACAGGAGAGCGCACGAGGGAGCTTCCAGGGGGAAACGCCTGGTATCTTTATAGTCCTGTCGGGT
TTCGCCACCTCTGACTTGAGCGTCGATTTTTGTGATGCTCGTCAGGGGGGCGGAGCCTATGGAAAAACGC
CAGCAACGCGGCCTTTTTACGGTTCCTGGCCTTTTGCTGGCCTTTTGCTCACATGTTCTTTCCTGCGTTA
TCCCCTGATTCTGTGGATAACCGTATTACCGCCATGCAT
Features (pLannotate 1.2.2; 14 found; start..end, strand, type, name):
     61..364     +  enhancer       CMV enhancer: human cytomegalovirus immediate early enhancer
    365..568     +  promoter       CMV promoter: human cytomegalovirus (CMV) immediate early promoter
    613..1323    +  CDS            mTagBFP2: mTagBFP2 is a basic (constitutively fluorescent) blue fluorescent protein published in 2011, derived from Entacmaea quadricolor. It is reported to be a very rapidly-maturing monomer with very low acid sensitivity.
   1324..1389    +  misc_feature   MCS: multiple cloning site
   1406..1490    +  CDS            large T antigen (fragment): large T antigen from SV40 (simian virus 40)
   1513..1634    +  polyA_signal   SV40 poly(A) signal: SV40 polyadenylation signal
   1668..2096    -  rep_origin     f1 ori (sequence partly withheld): f1 bacteriophage origin of replication; arrow indicates direction of (+) strand synthesis
   2123..2227    +  promoter       AmpR promoter: bla
   2229..2586    +  promoter       SV40 promoter: SV40 enhancer and early promoter
   2621..3415    +  CDS            NeoR/KanR: aminoglycoside phosphotransferase from Tn5; aph(3')-II (or nptII); confers resistance to neomycin, kanamycin, and G418 (Geneticin®)
   3436..3588    +  CDS            ble (fragment): BLE_KLEPN - Experimental evidence at protein level: Swiss-Prot protein existence level 1. Binding protein with a strong affinity to the bleomycin family of antibiotics. Binds to CL990; an antimitotic-antibiotic compound. From Klebsiella pneumoniae.
   3647..3694    +  polyA_signal   HSV TK poly(A) signal: herpes simplex virus thymidine kinase polyadenylation signal (Cole and Stacy, 1985)
   3785..3801    -  polyA_signal   bGH poly(A) signal (fragment): bovine growth hormone polyadenylation signal
   4023..4611    +  rep_origin     ori: high-copy-number ColE1/pMB1/pBR322/pUC origin of replication
