[The description below was written by a language model from this plasmid's Addgene catalogue record and pLannotate feature annotations shown in this document.]
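Description:
pmTagBFP2-C1 is a mammalian expression plasmid built on the Clontech C1-type backbone, in which the fluorescent protein position is occupied by mTagBFP2, an enhanced monomeric blue fluorescent protein derived from Entacmaea quadricolor. According to the record it differs from its parent mTagBFP by an I174A substitution. The 711 bp coding sequence was inserted between NheI and BglII sites, both retained, and is driven by the human cytomegalovirus immediate early enhancer and promoter. A multiple cloning site lies directly downstream of the open reading frame, followed by an SV40 polyadenylation signal. This is the usual "C1" layout, which allows a gene of interest to be cloned in frame so that mTagBFP2 sits at the N-terminus of the resulting fusion. Without an insert, the plasmid simply expresses the blue protein on its own.

The plasmid is maintained at high copy in E. coli through a ColE1/pUC-type origin. A single Tn5 aminoglycoside phosphotransferase gene (NeoR/KanR) serves two purposes. A bacterial bla promoter drives it for kanamycin selection in bacteria, and the SV40 enhancer/early promoter, paired with an HSV TK polyadenylation signal, drives it for G418 selection of stably transfected mammalian cells. An f1 origin is also present and permits single-stranded DNA production. The short annotated fragments of large T antigen, ble and the bGH poly(A) signal appear to be backbone remnants rather than functional elements.

The depositor notes that repository sequencing shows an 11 bp deletion between the promoter and the coding sequence relative to the supplied full sequence. This removes the AfeI and AgeI sites but reportedly does not affect mTagBFP2 expression in mammalian cells. Typical uses are blue fluorescent labelling and construction of fusion proteins for imaging.
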