Addgene plasmid #34634: pmTagBFP2-C1
Depositing lab: Vladislav Verkhusha. Publication: An enhanced monomeric blue fluorescent protein with the high chemical stability of the chromophore. Subach OM, Cranfill PJ, Davidson MW, Verkhusha VV. PLoS One. 2011;6(12):e28674. Epub 2011 Dec 8. 10.1371/journal.pone.0028674 PubMed 22174863.
Backbone
  Vector backbone: pC1
  Backbone manufacturer: Clontech
  Backbone size w/o insert (bp): 4014
  Vector type: Mammalian Expression
  Selectable markers: Neomycin (select with G418)
Growth in bacteria
  Bacterial resistance: Kanamycin, 50 μg/mL
  Growth temperature: 37°C
  Growth strain: DH5alpha
  Copy number: High Copy
Gene/Insert
  Gene/Insert name: mTagBFP2
  Insert size (bp): 711
  Mutation: I174A compared to mTagBFP
  Cloning method: Restriction Enzyme; 5′ cloning site NheI (not destroyed); 3′ cloning site BglII (not destroyed)
  Sequencing primers: 5′ 5'-cggtaggcgtgtacggtgggag-3'; 3′ 5'-gttcagggggaggtgtgggagg-3'
Terms and licenses: Academic/Nonprofit Terms; Industry Terms: Not Available to Industry
Depositor comments: There is an 11bp deletion in Addgene's sequencing results relative to the full plasmid sequence. This gap in alignment between nucleotides 595 and 606 results in a loss of AfeI and AgeI sites but does not influence expression of mTagBFP2 in mammalian cells.
How to cite: pmTagBFP2-C1 was a gift from Vladislav Verkhusha (Addgene plasmid # 34634)
