>Addgene plasmid #34634 | pmTagBFP2-C1 | addgene partial sequence | sequence record 42575 | CMV-F 5'-CGCAAATGGGCGGTAGGCGTG-3'
AGCAGAGCTGGTTTAGTGAACCGTCAGATCCGCTAGCGGTGGCCACCATGGTGTCTAAGGGCGAAGAGCT
GATTAAGGAGAACATGCACATGAAGCTGTACATGGAGGGCACCGTGGACAACCATCACTTCAAGTGCACA
TCCGAGGGCGAAGGCAAGCCCTACGAGGGCACCCAGACCATGAGAATCAAGGTGGTCGAGGGCGGCCCTC
TCCCCTTCGCCTTCGACATCCTGGCTACTAGCTTCCTCTACGGCAGCAAGACCTTCATCAACCACACCCA
GGGCATCCCCGACTTCTTCAAGCAGTCCTTCCCTGAGGGCTTCACATGGGAGAGAGTCACCACATACGAA
GACGGGGGCGTGCTGACCGCTACCCAGGACACCAGCCTCCAGGACGGCTGCCTCATCTACAACGTCAAGA
TCAGAGGGGTGAACTTCACATCCAACGGCCCTGTGATGCAGAAGAAAACACTCGGCTGGGAGGCCTTCAC
CGAGACGCTGTACCCCGCTGACGGCGGCCTGGAAGGCAGAAACGACATGGCCCTGAAGCTCGTGGGCGGG
AGCCATCTGATCGCAAACGCCAAGACCACATATAGATCCAAGAAACCCGCTAAGAACCTCAAGATGCCTG
GCGTCTACTATGTGGACTACAGACTGGAAAGAATCAAGGAGGCCAACAACGAGACCTACGTCGAGCAGCA
CGAGGTGGCAGTGGCCAGATACTGCGACCTCCCTAGCAAACTGGGGCACAAGCTTAATTCCGGACTCAGA
TCTCGAGCTCAAGCTTCGAATTCTGCAGTCGACGGTACCGCGGGCCCGGGATCCACCGGATCTAGATAAC
TGATCATAATCAGCCATACCACATTTGTA
