>Addgene plasmid #34634 | pmTagBFP2-C1 | addgene partial sequence | sequence record 93917 | SV40pA-R 5'-GAAATTTGTGATGCTATTGC-3'
AGCTGCAATAAACAAGTTAACAACAACAATTGCATTCATTTTATGTTTCAGGTTCAGGGGGAGGTGTGGG
AGGTTTTTTAAAGCAAGTAAAACCTCTACAAATGTGGTATGGCTGATTATGATCAGTTATCTAGATCCGG
TGGATCCCGGGCCCGCGGTACCGTCGACTGCAGAATTCGAAGCTTGAGCTCGAGATCTGAGTCCGGAATT
AAGCTTGTGCCCCAGTTTGCTAGGGAGGTCGCAGTATCTGGCCACTGCCACCTCGTGCTGCTCGACGTAG
GTCTCGTTGTTGGCCTCCTTGATTCTTTCCAGTCTGTAGTCCACATAGTAGACGCCAGGCATCTTGAGGT
TCTTAGCGGGTTTCTTGGATCTATATGTGGTCTTGGCGTTTGCGATCAGATGGCTCCCGCCCACGAGCTT
CAGGGCCATGTCGTTTCTGCCTTCCAGGCCGCCGTCAGCGGGGTACAGCGTCTCGGTGAAGGCCTCCCAG
CCGAGTGTTTTCTTCTGCATCACAGGGCCGTTGGATGTGAAGTTCACCCCTCTGATCTTGACGTTGTAGA
TGAGGCAGCCGTCCTGGAGGCTGGTGTCCTGGGTAGCGGTCAGCACGCCCCCGTCTTCGTATGTGGTGAC
TCTCTCCCATGTGAAGCCCTCAGGGAAGGACTGCTTGAAGAAGTCGGGGATGCCCTGGGTGTGGTTGATG
AAGGTCTTGCTGCCGTAGAGGAAGCTAGTAGCCAGGATGTCGAAGGCGAAGGGGAGAGGGCCGCCCTCGA
CCACCTTGATTCTCATGGTCTGGGTGCCCTCGTAGGGCTTGCCTTCGCCCTCGGATGTGCACTTGAAGTG
ATGGTTGTCCACGGTGCCCTCCATGTACAGCTTCATGTGCATGTTCTCCTTAATCAGCTCTTCGCCCTTA
GACACCATGGTGGCCACCGCTAGCGGATCTGACGGTTCACTAAACCAGCTCTGCTTATATAGACCTCCCA
CCGTACACGCCTACCGCCCATTTGCGTCAATGGGGCG
